>Addgene plasmid #39815 | EKAR2G_design1_mTFP_wt_Venus_173 | depositor partial sequence | sequence record 50307 | Biosensor
CCATGGCACACCATCACCACCACCACGGGAGCGGGGAGCAGAAACTAATATCAGAGGAGGATCTTGGCTC
AGGTTCAGGATCCGTGAGCAAGGGCGAGGAGACCACAATGGGCGTAATCAAGCCCGACATGAAGATCAAG
CTGAAGATGGAGGGCAACGTGAATGGCCACGCCTTCGTGATCGAGGGCGAGGGCGAGGGCAAGCCCTACG
ACGGCACCAACACCATCAACCTGGAGGTGAAGGAGGGAGCCCCCCTGCCCTTCTCCTACGACATTCTGAC
CACCGCGTTCGCCTACGGCAACAGGGCCTTCACCAAGTACCCCGACGACATCCCCAACTACTTCAAGCAG
TCCTTCCCCGAGGGCTACTCTTGGGAGCGCACCATGACCTTCGAGGACAAGGGCATCGTGAAGGTGAAGT
CCGACATCTCCATGGAGGAGGACTCCTTCATCTACGAGATACACCTCAAGGGCGAGAACTTCCCCCCCAA
CGGCCCCGTGATGCAGAAGAAGACCACCGGCTGGGACGCCTCCACCGAGAGGATGTACGTGCGCGACGGC
GTGCTGAAGGGCGACGTCAAGCACAAGCTGCTGCTGGAGGGCGGCGGCCACCACCGCGTTGACTTCAAGA
CCATCTACAGGGCCAAGAAGGCGGTGAAGCTGCCCGACTATCACTTTGTGGACCACCGCATCGAGATCCT
GAACCACGACAAGGACTACAACAAGGTGACCGTTTACGAGAGCGCCGTGGCCCGCAACTCCACCGACGGC
ATGGACGAGCTGTACAAGTCCGGAATGGCGGACGAGGAGAAGCTGCCGCCCGGCTGGGAGAAGCGCATGA
GCCGCAGCTCAGGCCGAGTGTACTACTTCAACCACATCACTAACGCCAGCCAGTGGGAGCGGCCCAGCGG
CAACAGCAGCAGTGGTGGCAAAAACGGGCAGGGGGAGCCTGCCAGGAAGCTGCGCATTCTGCAGTCGACT
AGGGAGCAAGGGCTTGTGCCCGGGTCTAGAGGCGGAGGTGGTGGAGGAGGTGGAGGTGGTGGAGGTGGAG
GTGGAGGTGGTGGCGGTGGTGGAGGAGGAGGAGCTAGAGGCGGAGGTGGTGGAGGAGGTGGAGGTGGTGG
AGGTGGAGGTGGAGGTGGTGGCGGTGGTGGAGGAGGAGGAGCCAGCGGCGGAGGTGGTGGAGGAGGTGGA
GGTGGTGGAGGTGGAGGTGGAGGTGGTGGCGGTGGTGGAGGAGGAGGAACCGGTGCTGACCAACTGACTG
AAGAGTGGTCGACGGTACAGCGGACCGCGCCTGACGTACCACGTACACCAGTAGGAAAGGCAAAGCTTTC
ATTCCAATTCCCGCGGGCGCGGGACATCGCGGCCGCGATGGACGGCGGCGTGCAGCTCGCCGACCACTAC
CAGCAGAACACCCCCATCGGCGACGGCCCCGTGCTGCTGCCCGACAACCACTACCTGAGCTACCAGTCCG
CCCTGAGCAAAGACCCCAACGAGAAGCGCGATCACATGGTCCTGCTGGAGTTCGTGACCGCCGCCGGGAT
CACTCTCGGCATGGACGAGCTGTACAAGGGTGGCAGCGGTGGCATGGTGAGCAAGGGCGAGGAGCTGTTC
ACCGGGGTGGTGCCCATCCTGGTCGAGCTGGACGGCGACGTAAACGGCCACAAGTTCAGCGTGTCCGGCG
AGGGCGAGGGCGATGCCACCTACGGCAAGCTGACCCTGAAGCTGATCTGCACCACCGGCAAGCTGCCCGT
GCCCTGGCCCACCCTCGTGACCACCCTGGGCTACGGCCTGATGTGCTTCGCCCGCTACCCCGACCACATG
AAGCAGCACGACTTCTTCAAGTCCGCCATGCCCGAAGGCTACGTCCAGGAGCGCACCATCTTCTTCAAGG
ACGACGGCAACTACAAGACCCGCGCCGAGGTGAAGTTCGAGGGCGACACCCTGGTGAACCGCATCGAGCT
GAAGGGCATCGACTTCAAGGAGGACGGCAACATCCTGGGGCACAAGCTGGAGTACAACTACAACAGCCAC
AACGTCTATATCACCGCCGACAAGCAGAAGAACGGCATCAAGGCCAACTTCAAGATCCGCCACAACATCG
AGGGTACCGATATCCTTCAAAAAAAACTTGAAGAACTTGAACTTGACGAATGAGATATCTAATGACTCGA
G
