>Addgene plasmid #39815 | EKAR2G_design1_mTFP_wt_Venus_173 | addgene partial sequence | sequence record 54623 | pTriExUP 5'-GGTTATTGTGCTGTCTCATCA-3'
ATACGACTCACTATAGGGGAATTGTGAGCGGATAACAATTCCCCGGAGTTAATCCGGGACCTTTAATTCA
ACCCAACACAATATATTATAGTTAAATAAGAATTATTATCAAATCATTTGTATATTAATTAAAATACTAT
ACTGTAAATTACATTTTATTTACAATCAAAGGAGATATACCATGGCACACCATCACCACCACCACGGGAG
CGGGGAGCAGAAACTAATATCAGAGGAGGATCTTGGCTCAGGTTCAGGATCCGTGAGCAAGGGCGAGGAG
ACCACAATGGGCGTAATCAAGCCCGACATGAAGATCAAGCTGAAGATGGAGGGCAACGTGAATGGCCACG
CCTTCGTGATCGAGGGCGAGGGCGAGGGCAAGCCCTACGACGGCACCAACACCATCAACCTGGAGGTGAA
GGAGGGAGCCCCCCTGCCCTTCTCCTACGACATTCTGACCACCGCGTTCGCCTACGGCAACAGGGCCTTC
ACCAAGTACCCCGACGACATCCCCAACTACTTCAAGCAGTCCTTCCCCGAGGGCTACTCTTGGGAGCGCA
CCATGACCTTCGAGGACAAGGGCATCGTGAAGGTGAAGTCCGACATCTCCATGGAGGAGGACTCCTTCAT
CTACGAGATACACCTCAAGGGCGAGAACTTCCCCCCCAACGGCCCCGTGATGCAGAAGAAGACCACCGGC
TGGGACGCCTCCACCGAGAGGATGTACGTGCGCGACGGCGTGCTGAAGGGCGACGTCAAGCACAAGCTGC
TGCTGGAGGGCGGCGGCCACCACCGCGTTGACTTCAAGACCATCTACAGGGCCAAGAAGGCGGTGAAGCT
GCCCGACTATCACTTTGTGGACCACCGCATCGAGATCCTGA
