>Addgene plasmid #39815 | EKAR2G_design1_mTFP_wt_Venus_173 | addgene partial sequence | sequence record 54725 | pTriExDOWN 5'-TCGATCTCAGTGGTATTTGTG-3'
CCTGAGGTTAATCACTTAGTGATGGTGATGGTGATGGTGGTGCTCGAGTCATTAGATATCTCATTCGTCA
AGTTCAAGTTCTTCAAGTTTTTTTTGAAGGATATCGGTACCCTCGATGTTGTGGCGGATCTTGAAGTTGG
CCTTGATGCCGTTCTTCTGCTTGTCGGCGGTGATATAGACGTTGTGGCTGTTGTAGTTGTACTCCAGCTT
GTGCCCCAGGATGTTGCCGTCCTCCTTGAAGTCGATGCCCTTCAGCTCGATGCGGTTCACCAGGGTGTCG
CCCTCGAACTTCACCTCGGCGCGGGTCTTGTAGTTGCCGTCGTCCTTGAAGAAGATGGTGCGCTCCTGGA
CGTAGCCTTCGGGCATGGCGGACTTGAAGAAGTCGTGCTGCTTCATGTGGTCGGGGTAGCGGGCGAAGCA
CATCAGGCCGTAGCCCAGGGTGGTCACGAGGGTGGGCCAGGGCACGGGCAGCTTGCCGGTGGTGCAGATC
AGCTTCAGGGTCAGCTTGCCGTAGGTGGCATCGCCCTCGCCCTCGCCGGACACGCTGAACTTGTGGCCGT
TTACGTCGCCGTCCAGCTCGACCAGGATGGGCACCACCCCGGTGAACAGCTCCTCGCCCTTGCTCACCAT
GCCACCGCTGCCACCCTTGTACAGCTCGTCCATGCCGAGAGTGATCCCGGCGGCGGTCACGAACTCCAGC
AGGACCATGTGATCGCGCTTCTCGTTGGGGTCTTTGCTCAGGGCGGACTGGTAGCTCAGGTAGTGGTTGT
CGGGCAGCAGCACGGGGCCGTCGCCGATGGGGGTGTTCTGCTGGTAGTGGTCGGCGAGCTGCACGCCGCC
GTCCATCGCGGCCGCGATGTCCCGCGCCCGCGGGAATTGGAATGAAAGCTTTGCCTTTCCTACTG
