[The description below was written by a language model from this plasmid's Addgene catalogue record.]
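Description:
EKAR2G_design1_mTFP_wt_Venus_173 is a roughly 7 kb expression plasmid built on the Novagen pTriEx4 backbone, a multi-host vector catalogued for expression in mammalian, bacterial and insect cells. It is maintained in E. coli as a high-copy plasmid under ampicillin selection. No feature table accompanies the record, so the replication origin and any additional host-specific promoters or regulatory elements of the backbone are not itemised. The only promoter stated is CMV, which drives strong constitutive expression in mammalian cells.

The payload is a synthetic insert of about 2.2 kb encoding an ERK activity reporter, cloned between PacI and XhoI sites that both remain intact, and carrying an N-terminal His-Myc tag for purification and immunodetection. The construct belongs to a toolkit for generating sensitive genetically encoded FRET biosensors, and part of it derives from an earlier fluorescent ERK sensor (EKAR). The name indicates a fluorophore pairing of unpermuted ("wt") mTFP as the likely donor with Venus as the acceptor. The "173" probably denotes a Venus circularly permuted at position 173, though the record does not spell this out. "Design1" appears to refer to one of the toolkit's sensor topologies. In sensors of this class, phosphorylation of a substrate module by active ERK causes it to bind a phospho-recognition domain, which changes the distance or orientation of the two fluorophores and therefore FRET efficiency. The specific sensing domains and linkers are not listed here. The plasmid is suited to live-cell imaging of ERK signalling in space and time, and serves as one variant for comparing fluorophore geometries during biosensor optimisation.
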