Addgene plasmid #39815: EKAR2G_design1_mTFP_wt_Venus_173
Depositing lab: Olivier Pertz. Depositing organization: University of Basel. Publication: A Versatile Toolkit to Produce Sensitive FRET Biosensors to Visualize Signaling in Time and Space. Fritz RD, Letzelter M, Reimann A, Martin K, Fusco L, Ritsma L, Ponsioen B, Fluri E, Schulte-Merker S, van Rheenen J, Pertz O. Sci Signal. 2013 Jul 23;6(285):rs12. doi: 10.1126/scisignal.2004135. PubMed 23882122.
Backbone
  Vector backbone: pTriEx4
  Backbone manufacturer: Novagen
  Backbone size w/o insert (bp): 4900
  Total vector size (bp): 7050
  Vector type: Mammalian Expression, Bacterial Expression, Insect Expression
Growth in bacteria
  Bacterial resistance: Ampicillin, 100 μg/mL
  Growth temperature: 37°C
  Growth strain: Top10
  Copy number: High Copy
Gene/Insert
  Gene/Insert name: Erk activity reporter
  Species: Synthetic
  Insert size (bp): 2171
  Promoter: CMV
  Tag / fusion protein: His-Myc (N terminal on insert)
  Cloning method: Restriction Enzyme; 5′ cloning site PacI (not destroyed); 3′ cloning site XhoI (not destroyed)
  Sequencing primers: 5′ ctggttattgtgctgtctc; 3′ tcagtggtatttgtga
Resource information
  A portion of this plasmid was derived from a plasmid made by: Karel Svoboda, Janelia Farm Research Campus, Howard Hughes Medical Institute, Ashburn
Terms and licenses: Academic/Nonprofit Terms; Industry Terms: Not Available to Industry
Depositor comments: A genetically encoded fluorescent sensor of ERK activity. 2008. PNAS 205(49)
How to cite: EKAR2G_design1_mTFP_wt_Venus_173 was a gift from Olivier Pertz (Addgene plasmid # 39815 ; http://n2t.net/addgene:39815 ; RRID:Addgene_39815)
